Addgene plasmid #235877: pME_G_0_3b_002_Placeholder
Purpose: Encodes a sfGFP cassette in the N-tag position used for placeholder cloning
Depositing lab: Tobias Erb. Depositing organization: Max Planck Institute for Terrestrial Microbiology. Publication: A modular high-throughput approach for advancing synthetic biology in the chloroplast of Chlamydomonas. Inckemann RM, Chotel T, Burgis M, Brinkmann CK, Andreas L, Baumann J, Sharma P, Klose M, Barrett J, Ries F, Paczia N, Glatter T, Mackinder LCM, Willmund F, Erb TJ. Nat Plants. 2025 Nov;11(11):2332-2349. doi: 10.1038/s41477-025-02126-2. Epub 2025 Nov 3. PubMed 41184475.
Backbone
  Vector backbone: pME_Cp_UAV_GFP
  Backbone size w/o insert (bp): 2101
  Vector type: Synthetic Biology
Growth in bacteria
  Bacterial resistance: Chloramphenicol, 25 μg/mL
  Growth temperature: 37°C
  Growth strain: DH5alpha
  Copy number: High Copy
Gene/Insert
  Gene/Insert name: N-tag placeholder
  Species: Aequoria victoria
  Insert size (bp): 1034
  Cloning method: Restriction Enzyme; 5′ cloning site BsaI (destroyed during cloning); 3′ cloning site BsaI (destroyed during cloning)
  Sequencing primers: 5′ CGTATCACGAGGCAGAATTTC; 3′ CCTGCATAACGCGAAGTAATC
Terms and licenses: Academic/Nonprofit Terms; Industry Terms: Not Available to Industry
Depositor comments: Please visit https://doi.org/10.1101/2024.05.08.593163 for bioRxiv preprint.
How to cite: pME_G_0_3b_002_Placeholder was a gift from Tobias Erb (Addgene plasmid # 235877 ; http://n2t.net/addgene:235877 ; RRID:Addgene_235877)
