[The description below was written by a language model from this plasmid's Addgene catalogue record and pLannotate feature annotations shown in this document.]
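Description:
pME_G_0_3b_002_Placeholder is a small (about 3.1 kb) synthetic-biology part plasmid from a modular cloning toolkit developed for engineering the Chlamydomonas chloroplast. It is built on the pME_Cp_UAV_GFP backbone and is maintained in E. coli as a high-copy plasmid through a ColE1/pUC-type origin. Selection is by chloramphenicol, conferred by a cat gene driven by its native promoter and followed by the lambda t0 terminator. BioBrick prefix and suffix remnants and several additional bacterial terminators (his operon and a putative terminator) flank the part region, which likely helps insulate the insert from backbone transcription.

The roughly 1 kb insert is a superfolder GFP cassette derived from Aequorea victoria GFP, with the coding sequence followed by tandem rrnB T1 and T7Te terminators. No promoter for sfGFP is annotated in the feature table, so the element driving its expression is not stated in the record, although about 170 bp of unannotated sequence lies upstream of the coding region. The cassette was inserted using BsaI sites that were destroyed during cloning, consistent with Golden Gate-style assembly.

According to the record, the cassette occupies the N-tag position of the assembly standard and serves as a placeholder. In such schemes, the placeholder part is assembled into a higher-level construct in place of a real N-terminal tag. It can later be swapped for a chosen part, and loss of bacterial green fluorescence typically gives a visual screen for successful replacement. The record does not detail which enzyme sites are used for that later exchange.
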