Features (pLannotate 1.2.2; 11 found; start..end, strand, type, name):
    178..891     +  CDS            superfolder GFP: GFP variant that folds robustly even when fused to poorly folded proteins (Pédelacq et al., 2006)
    903..974     +  terminator     rrnB T1 terminator: transcription terminator T1 from the E. coli rrnB gene
    990..1017    +  terminator     T7Te terminator: phage T7 early transcription terminator
   1052..1071    +  misc_feature   BioBrick suffix: universal suffix for all parts
   1072..1129    +  terminator     his operon terminator: This putative transcriptin terminator from the E. coli his operon has a 2-bp deletion introduced during synthesis. Its efficiency has not been determined.
   1324..1912    -  rep_origin     ori: high-copy-number ColE1/pMB1/pBR322/pUC origin of replication
   2095..2189    -  terminator     lambda t0 terminator: transcription terminator from phage lambda
   2213..2869    -  CDS            cat: CAT_ECOLX - Experimental evidence at protein level: Swiss-Prot protein existence level 1. This enzyme is an effector of chloramphenicol resistance in bacteria. From Escherichia coli. This protein is used as a marker in many commonly used cloning vectors, such as pACYC184.
   2870..2967    -  promoter       cat promoter: promoter of the E. coli cat gene encoding chloramphenicol acetyltransferase
   3053..3096    -  terminator     bacterial terminator: putative bacterial transcription terminator
   3099..3120    +  misc_feature   BioBrick prefix: BioBrick prefix for parts that do not start with "ATG"
>Addgene plasmid #235877 | pME_G_0_3b_002_Placeholder | addgene full sequence | sequence record 476127 | Addgene NGS Result
CCATTGAGACCGAAAGTGAAACGTGATTTCATGCGTCATTTTGAACATTTTGTAAATCTTATTTAATAAT
GTGTGCGGCAATTCACATTTAATTTATGAATGTTTTCTTAACATCGCGGCAACTCAAGAAACGGCAGGTT
CGGATCTTAGCTACTAGAGAAAGAGGAGAAATACTAGATGCGTAAAGGCGAAGAGCTGTTCACTGGTGTC
GTCCCTATTCTGGTGGAACTGGATGGTGATGTCAACGGTCATAAGTTTTCCGTGCGTGGCGAGGGTGAAG
GTGACGCAACTAATGGTAAACTGACGCTGAAGTTCATCTGTACTACTGGTAAACTGCCGGTTCCTTGGCC
GACTCTGGTAACGACGCTGACTTATGGTGTTCAGTGCTTTGCTCGTTATCCGGACCATATGAAGCAGCAT
GACTTCTTCAAGTCCGCCATGCCGGAAGGCTATGTGCAGGAACGCACGATTTCCTTTAAGGATGACGGCA
CGTACAAAACGCGTGCGGAAGTGAAATTTGAAGGCGATACCCTGGTAAACCGCATTGAGCTGAAAGGCAT
TGACTTTAAAGAGGACGGCAATATCCTGGGCCATAAGCTGGAATACAATTTTAACAGCCACAATGTTTAC
ATCACCGCCGATAAACAAAAAAATGGCATTAAAGCGAATTTTAAAATTCGCCACAACGTGGAGGATGGCA
GCGTGCAGCTGGCTGATCACTACCAGCAAAACACTCCAATCGGTGATGGTCCTGTTCTGCTGCCAGACAA
TCACTATCTGAGCACGCAAAGCGTTCTGTCTAAAGATCCGAACGAGAAACGCGATCATATGGTTCTGCTG
GAGTTCGTAACCGCAGCGGGCATCACGCATGGTATGGATGAACTGTACAAATGACCAGGCATCAAATAAA
ACGAAAGGCTCAGTCGAAAGACTGGGCCTTTCGTTTTATCTGTTGTTTGTCGGTGAACGCTCTCTACTAG
AGTCACACTGGCTCACCTTCGGGTGGGCCTTTCTGCGTTTATAGGTCTCAAATGTGAGAACACTCATCGC
GACTAGTAGCGGCCGCTGCAGTCCGGCAAAAAAGGGCAAGGTGTCACCACCCTGCCCTTTTTCTTTAAAA
CCGAAAAGATTACTTCGCGTTATGCAGGCTTCCTCGCTCACTGACTCGCTGCGCTCGGTCGTTCGGCTGC
GGCGAGCGGTATCCGCTCACTCAAAGGCGGTAATACGGTTATCCACAGAATCAGGGGATAACGCAGGAAA
GAACATGTGAGCAAAAGGCCAGCAAAAGGCCAGGAACCGTAAAAAGGCCGCGTTGCTGGCGTTTTTCCAC
AGGCTCCGCCCCCCTGACGAGCATCACAAAAATCGACGCTCAAGTCAGAGGTGGCGAAACCCGACAGGAC
TATAAAGATACCAGGCGTTTCCCCCTGGAAGCTCCCTCGTGCGCTCTCCTGTTCCGACCCTGCCGCTTAC
CGGATACCTGTCCGCCTTTCTCCCTTCGGGAAGCGTGGCGCTTTCTCATAGCTCACGCTGTAGGTATCTC
AGTTCGGTGTAGGTCGTTCGCTCCAAGCTGGGCTGTGTGCACGAACCCCCCGTTCAGCCCGACCGCTGCG
CCTTATCCGGTAACTATCGTCTTGAGTCCAACCCGGTAAGACACGACTTATCGCCACTGGCAGCAGCCAC
TGGTAACAGGATTAGCAGAGCGAGGTATGTAGGCGGTGCTACAGAGTTCTTGAAGTGGTGGCCTAACTAC
GGCTACACTAGAAGAACAGTATTTGGTATCTGCGCTCTGCTGAAGCCAGTTACCTTCGGAAAAAGAGTTG
GTAGCTCTTGATCCGGCAAACAAACCACCGCTGGTAGCGGTGGTTTTTTTGTTTGCAAGCAGCAGATTAC
GCGCAGAAAAAAAGGATCTCAAGAAGATCCTTTGATCTTTTCTACGGGGTCTGACGCTCAGTGGAACGAA
AACTCACGTTAAGGGATTTTGGTCATGAGATTATCAAAAAGGATCTTCACCTAGATCCTTTTAAATTAAA
AATGAAGTTTTAAATCAATCTAAAGTATATATGAGTAAACTTGGTCTGACAGCTCGAGGCTTGGATTCTC
ACCAATAAAAAACGCCCGGCGGCAACCGAGCGTTCTGAACAAATCCAGATGGAGTTCTGAGGTCATTACT
GGATCTATCAACAGGAGTCCAAGCGAGCTCGATATCAAATTACGCCCCGCCCTGCCACTCGTCGCAGTAC
TGTTGTAATTCATTAAGCATTCTGCCGACATGGAAGCCATCACAAACGGCATGATGAACCTGAATCGCCA
GCGGCATCAGCACCTTGTCGCCTTGCGTATAATATTTGCCCATGGTGAAAACGGGGGCGAAGAAGTTGTC
CATATTGGCCACGTTTAAATCAAAACTGGTGAAACTCACCCAGGGATTGGCTGATACGAAAAACATATTC
TCAATAAACCCTTTAGGGAAATAGGCCAGGTTTTCACCGTAACACGCCACATCTTGCGAATATATGTGTA
GAAACTGCCGGAAATCGTCGTGGTATTCACTCCAGAGTGATGAAAACGTTTCAGTTTGCTCATGGAAAAC
GGTGTAACAAGGGTGAACACTATCCCATATCACCAGCTCACCGTCTTTCATTGCCATACGAAATTCCGGA
TGAGCATTCATCAGGCGGGCAAGAATGTGAATAAAGGCCGGATAAAACTTGTGCTTATTTTTCTTTACGG
TCTTTAAAAAGGCCGTAATATCCAGCTGAACGGTCTGGTTATAGGTACATTGAGCAACTGACTGAAATGC
CTCAAAATGTTCTTTACGATGCCATTGGGATATATCAACGGTGGTATATCCAGTGATTTTTTTCTCCATT
TTAGCTTCCTTAGCTCCTGAAAATCTCGATAACTCAAAAAATACGCCCGGTAGTGATCTTATTTCATTAT
GGTGAAAGTTGGAACCTCTTACGTGCCCGATCAACTCGAGTGCCACCTGACGTCTAAGAAACCATTATTA
TCATGACATTAACCTATAAAAATAGGCGTATCACGAGGCAGAATTTCAGATAAAAAAAATCCTTAGCTTT
CGCTAAGGATGATTTCTGGAATTCGCGGCCGCTTCTAGAGCGATGAGTAGTCTCG
